>Addgene plasmid #78149 | pSG5-PBX1a | depositor partial sequence | sequence record 145704 | sequence in front of Pbx1a ATG:
GAATTCGGATCAGCTTGAAGGATAAAAAGCCTTGGTGCTTCCCAGGAGCCGAGCCGAGGAGCAGAAGAGG
AAGAGCCGGGGGCTGCCGTAGCCTTTGGAG
