>Addgene plasmid #78149 | pSG5-PBX1a | addgene partial sequence | sequence record 147124 | pCAG-F 5'-GCAACGTGCTGGTTATTGTG-3'
CGACTCACTATAGGGCGAATTCGGATCAGCTTGAAGGATAAAAAGCCTTGGTGCTTCCCAGGAGCCGAGC
CGAGGAGCAGAAGAGGAAGAGCCGGGGGCTGCCGTAGCCTTTGGAGATGGACGAGCAGCCCAGGCTGATG
CATTCCCATGCTGGGGTCGGGATGGCCGGACACCCCGGCCTGTCCCAGCACTTGCAGGATGGGGCCGGAG
GGACCGAGGGGGAGGGCGGGAGGAAGCAGGACATTGGAGACATTTTACAGCAAATTATGACCATCACAGA
CCAGAGTTTGGATGAGGCGCAGGCCAGAAAACATGCTTTAAACTGCCACAGAATGAAGCCTGCCTTGTTT
AATGTGTTGTGTGAAATCAAAGAAAAAACAGTTTTGAGTATCCGAGGAGCCCAGGAGGAGGAACCCACAG
ACCCCCAGCTGATGCGGCTGGACAACATGCTGTTAGCGGAAGGCGTGGCGGGGCCTGAGAAGGGCGGAGG
GTCGGCGGCAGCGGCGGCAGCGGCGGCGGCTTCTGGAGGGGCAGGTTCAGACAACTCAGTGGAGCATTCA
GATTACAGAGCCAAACTCTCACAGATCAGACAAATCTACCATACGGAGCTGGAGAAATACGAGCAGGCCT
GCAACGAGTTCACCACCCACGTGATGAATCTCCTGCGAGAGCAAAGCCGGACCAGGCCCATCTCCCCAAA
GGAGATTGAGCGGATGGTCAGCATCATCCACCGCAAGTTCAGCTCCATCCAGATGCAGCTCAAGCAGAGC
ACGTGCGA
