>Addgene plasmid #78149 | pSG5-PBX1a | addgene partial sequence | sequence record 147550 | SV40pA-R 5'-GAAATTTGTGATGCTATTGC-3'
TAAGATCTGGATCAATTCGGTTTTTTTTTTTTTCCTCTTTAAATTCCTCTAATTGTTGAAAATATCCTTC
AGTGATATGAGAGAGGGCGGGGACCCCGGGAGTCTAGGACAGAGGCACAGGGGCAGGGAAGATGACGAAA
ACCAGGCTGACAGCTGGAGGCAGGGAAGGGTGGCTTCTACCCAGAAAAAAAAGGGAAGAGAGTATAAAGA
AGTGTCCAGATTGGCTGAAATAGCATCCCAAAGAAGAGAAGAGAAGGAGACTCTTATTGTGTTTGCTGAT
TGCTTCGACCTCCAGTCTGACCGCTTCAGCGTTGGGAGAGAAACCCTCCCTCCTGCCCCTGCCCCAACTG
GGGCACAGGGTCAGCCGGGATGCGATTGCTGGGAGATCAGTTGGAGGTATCAGAGTGAACACTGCCAGGG
CCTTCTGTAGGGGAGGTCACTGATGAAGGGGTAGTAGCATCCTGCCAACCTCCATTAGCACTGATGCCCT
GCGGACTGTACATCTGACTGGCTGCGAGTCCATCACTGTATCCTCCTGTCTGGCTGATAACATGGCGAAG
GGTATCCACCTGTGATTGCACGTTGGCTCCAACCTGGGCCCCTTGGTAAGAATCCCCATTGAGTGACTGC
ACGCTCATGAACAAATCTCCAGAGTTTGACATGTTAAAAGAACTGGAAGAACCAGCCGAGTTGGGAGTTG
AGGGCGAGTTAGCTTGGCTTCCATGGGCTGACACAT
