[The description below was written by a language model from this plasmid's Addgene catalogue record.]
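Description:
pSG5-PBX1a is a mammalian expression plasmid that carries the human PBX1 gene (pre-B-cell leukemia homeobox 1) in the commercial pSG5 backbone, which is about 4.1 kb without the insert. The construct name and stated purpose indicate that the "a" isoform of PBX1 is the one expressed. The insert was placed by restriction cloning between an EcoRI site at the 5′ end and a BglII site at the 3′ end, and the record does not say whether either site survived cloning. In bacteria the plasmid is maintained at high copy number and selected with ampicillin.

No feature table is provided and the catalogue entry does not list the promoter or other regulatory elements, so these can only be inferred from what is generally known about the backbone. pSG5 is usually described as driving expression from the SV40 early promoter, with a rabbit β-globin intron to aid transcript processing and an SV40 polyadenylation signal. It also usually has a T7 promoter upstream of the cloning site for in vitro transcription. The recommended sequencing primers, one of which anneals in the SV40 polyA region, fit this layout. No epitope tag, fusion partner, reporter or mammalian selection marker is recorded, so the construct appears to express untagged PBX1a and is best suited to transient transfection.

PBX1 encodes a TALE-class homeodomain transcription factor that binds DNA cooperatively with partner homeodomain proteins. A plasmid of this kind is typically used to overexpress PBX1a in cultured mammalian cells, for example to study transcriptional regulation or protein interactions, although the record gives no purpose beyond mammalian expression.
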