Addgene plasmid #78149: pSG5-PBX1a
Purpose: mammalian expression of PBX1a
Depositing lab: Francesco Blasi. Depositing organization: IFOM Fondazione, Italy.
Backbone
  Vector backbone: pSG5
  Backbone manufacturer: Agilent
  Backbone size w/o insert (bp): 4100
  Vector type: Mammalian Expression
Growth in bacteria
  Bacterial resistance: Ampicillin, 100 μg/mL
  Growth temperature: 37°C
  Growth strain: DH5alpha
  Copy number: High Copy
Gene/Insert
  Gene/Insert name: PBX1 (alt name: pre-B-cell leukemia homeobox 1)
  Species: H. sapiens (human)
  Entrez Gene: PBX1 (a.k.a. CAKUHED)
  Cloning method: Restriction Enzyme; 5′ cloning site EcoRI (unknown if destroyed); 3′ cloning site BglII (unknown if destroyed)
  Sequencing primers: 5′ pCAG-F; 3′ SV40pA-R
Terms and licenses: Academic/Nonprofit Terms; Industry Terms: Not Available to Industry
How to cite: pSG5-PBX1a was a gift from Francesco Blasi (Addgene plasmid # 78149 ; http://n2t.net/addgene:78149 ; RRID:Addgene_78149)
